Addgene plasmid #60741: pZS1[RbsR-L]
Purpose: Contains PIq driving expression RbsR-L, the Ribose inducible chimera with the wt Lac DBD.
Depositing lab: Matthew Bennett. Depositing organization: Rice University. Publication: Modular, Multi-Input Transcriptional Logic Gating with Orthogonal LacI/GalR Family Chimeras. Shis DL, Hussain F, Meinhardt S, Swint-Kruse L, Bennett MR. ACS Synth Biol. 2014 Sep 19;3(9):645-51. doi: 10.1021/sb500262f. Epub 2014 Jul 28. PubMed 25035932.
Backbone
  Vector backbone: pZS5
  Backbone manufacturer: Expressys
  Backbone size w/o insert (bp): 4000
  Total vector size (bp): 5039
  Modifications to backbone: Insertion of a PIq driven ORF.
  Vector type: Bacterial Expression, Synthetic Biology
Growth in bacteria
  Bacterial resistance: Ampicillin, 100 μg/mL
  Growth temperature: 37°C
  Growth strain: DH10B
  Copy number: Low Copy
Gene/Insert
  Gene/Insert name: RbsR-L (alt name: LLhR_Q60A)
  Species: Synthetic
  Insert size (bp): 999
  Mutation: LacI/GalR repressor chimera. LacI DBD with RbsR LBD. Contains point mutation Q60A
Terms and licenses: Academic/Nonprofit Terms; Industry Terms: Not Available to Industry
Depositor comments: RbsR-L also described as LLhR_Q60A in PLoS One. 2013 Dec 30;8(12):e83502. doi: 10.1371/journal.pone.0083502. eCollection 2013. Rheostats and toggle switches for modulating protein function. Meinhardt S, Manley MW Jr, Parente DJ, Swint-Kruse L.
How to cite: pZS1[RbsR-L] was a gift from Matthew Bennett (Addgene plasmid # 60741 ; http://n2t.net/addgene:60741 ; RRID:Addgene_60741)
