[The description below was written by a language model from this plasmid's Addgene catalogue record and pLannotate feature annotations shown in this document.]
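Description:
pZS1[RbsR-L] is a low-copy bacterial expression plasmid for synthetic biology work in E. coli, built on a pZS-series backbone (recorded as pZS5) by inserting an ORF driven by the PIq promoter. At about 5 kb, it replicates from the pSC101 origin, which depends on the plasmid-encoded Rep101 (RepA) protein and accounts for the low copy number. Selection is by ampicillin, through a β-lactamase gene with its own promoter followed by the phage lambda t0 terminator.

The payload is RbsR-L (also called LLhR_Q60A), a synthetic chimeric repressor of roughly 1 kb from the LacI/GalR family. It joins the wild-type LacI DNA-binding domain to the ligand-binding domain of RbsR, the E. coli ribose operon repressor, and carries a Q60A point mutation. The automated annotation labels the whole coding region as rbsR, reflecting the dominant RbsR-derived portion rather than the chimeric design stated in the catalogue record. Expression comes from the lacIq promoter, a lacI promoter variant whose single base change raises constitutive transcription about tenfold. The resulting protein should recognise lac operator sequences while responding to ribose rather than to the usual LacI inducers.

The feature table also shows a short T5 promoter fragment, a λ attP site and an rrnB T1 terminator elsewhere in the backbone; the record does not assign these a role. The plasmid serves as a repressor supply module for building modular, multi-input transcriptional logic gates from orthogonal LacI/GalR chimeras, presumably alongside separate plasmids carrying operator-controlled promoters.
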