Features (pLannotate 1.2.2; 10 found; start..end, strand, type, name):
     10..993     -  CDS            rbsR: RBSR_ECOLI - Experimental evidence at protein level: Swiss-Prot protein existence level 1. Transcriptional repressor for the ribose rbsDACBK operon. RbsR binds to a region of perfect dyad symmetry spanning the rbs operon transcriptional start site. The affinity for the rbs operator is reduced by addition of ribose, consistent with ribose being the inducer of the operon. From Escherichia coli (strain K12).
   1006..1083    -  promoter       lacIq promoter: lacI (mutant); In the lacIq allele, a single base change in the promoter boosts expression of the lacI gene about 10-fold.
   1134..1155    +  promoter       T5 promoter (fragment): bacteriophage T5 promoter for E. coli RNA polymerase, with embedded lac operator
   1358..1589    -  protein_bind   λ attP: attP; integrase from phage λ λ integrase
   1624..1710    +  terminator     rrnB T1 terminator: Escherichia coli rrnB; transcription terminator T1 from the E. coli rrnB gene
   2245..3195    -  CDS            Rep101: RepA protein needed for replication with the pSC101 origin; rep101
   3243..3465    -  rep_origin     pSC101 ori: low-copy replication origin that requires the Rep101 protein
   3957..4051    -  terminator     lambda t0 terminator: transcription terminator from phage lambda
   4081..4941    -  CDS            AmpR: β-lactamase; bla; confers resistance to ampicillin, carbenicillin, and related antibiotics
   4942..5033    -  promoter       AmpR promoter: bla
>Addgene plasmid #60741 | pZS1[RbsR-L] | depositor full sequence | sequence record 97726 | pZS1[RbsR-L] sequence 5039 bps
CTCGAGCTAAGCCGAACCGCGTTCCATCAGAATCGGAGTAAGTTGTAATCGTTGTTGCTGAAGGGTCGGC
TGGGTTATCCGATGGATGAGTACATCAATCGCCAGCTCCCCCAGTTCATCTTTCGGTTGGTGGATAGTGG
TTAATGGTGGCGTCATAAAGCTTGCCAGTTCGATATCGTCATAGCCAATCACCGCGATATCCTGCGGAAC
CTGTAACTCTGCCTGATATAACGCCTGGTAAACGCCAACAGCCATAGCGTCATTTCCGGTAAAGACGGCC
TGAGGACGCAGCGGATGTGATAGCAGTTGGCGCATAGCGTCAAACCCGCCGTTAAATTCAAAATCACCAG
TGACTTCATAGCCATCAGGAATGTTGAGACCCGCACGTTTCATCGCCGCCCGATAACCTTCCAACCGCAG
GCGCGCCGGAGTTTTATCCAGCGGGCCGGTAATACAGGCGATACGGGTATGACCTTTATCGATCAGATAT
TGCGTTGCTAAGTCTCCGCCCAGCAACGAGTTATCCTGAATAAGATCGCTGTCGCCATCGAACGGAGCCC
AGTCCATCATCACAGTAGGCACTGTCGGATAACGTTGCATGATTTCACGCGAAGGTTGATGCGTTTCGGT
GCACAGTAACAGCAAGCCATCAACGCGTTTTTGCATCAGCGTTTCCAGATTGCGATTCATCCGCTGTTCA
TCGCCTTCGGTATTGCAAAGGACGAGACTATAACCGCGTTCGAAGCAGCTGCGTTCAACGCCACGCACCA
GTTCTGAATAGAAAGGATTGGTACTGGCAGTGATCAACATGCCAATGGTATGGCTCGCTTTGCCCGCCAG
TTGTTGTGCCACGCGGTTGGGAATGTAATTGAGCTCCGCCATCGCCGCTTCCACTTTTTCCCGCGTTTTC
GCAGAAACGTGGCTGGCCTGGTTCACCACGCGGGAAACGGTCTGATAAGAGACACCGGCATACTCTGCGA
CATCGTATAACGTTACTGGTTTCACATTCACCACCCTGAATTGACTCTCTTCCGGGCGCTATCATGCCAT
ACCGCGAAAGGTTTTGCACCATTCGATGGTGTCCCATGGGCGCAACGCAATTAATGTAAGTTAGCGCGAA
TTGTCGAGGGAAATCATAAAAAATTTATTTGCTTTCAGGAAAATTTTTCTGTATAATAGATTCATAAATT
TGAGAGAAGAGTTTAAATATGGCTGGTTCTCGCAGAAAGAAACATATCCATGAAATCCCGCCCCGAATTC
ATATGTCTAGATAGCTGAGTAGCCTAGAGTGCGCGACAGGTTTGATGACAAAAAATTAGCGCAAGAAGAC
AAAAATCACCTTGCGCTAATGCTCTGTTACAGGTCACTAATACCATCTAAGTAGTTGATTCATAGTGACT
GCATATGTTGTGTTTTACAGTATTATGTAGTCTGTTTTTTATGCAAAATCTAATTTAATATATTGATATT
TATATCATTTTACGTTTCTCGTTCAGCTTTTTTATACTAAGTTGGCATTATAAAAAAGCATTGCTTATCA
ATTTGTTGCAACGAACAGGTCACTATCAGTCAAAATAAAATCATTATTTGATTTCAATTTTGTCCCACTC
CCCCTAGAGGCATCAAATAAAACGAAAGGCTCAGTCGAAAGACTGGGCCTTTCGTTTTATCTGTTGTTTG
TCGGTGAACGCTCTCCTGAGTAGGACAAATCCGCCGCCCTAGACCTAGGGTACGGGTTTTGCTGCCCGCA
AACGGGCTGTTCTGGTGTTGCTAGTTTGTTATCAGAATCGCAGATCCGGCTTCAGGTTTGCCGGCTGAAA
GCGCTATTTCTTCCAGAATTGCCATGATTTTTTCCCCACGGGAGGCGTCACTGGCTCCCGTGTTGTCGGC
AGCTTTGATTCGATAAGCAGCATCGCCTGTTTCAGGCTGTCTATGTGTGACTGTTGAGCTGTAACAAGTT
GTCTCAGGTGTTCAATTTCATGTTCTAGTTGCTTTGTTTTACTGGTTTCACCTGTTCTATTAGGTGTTAC
ATGCTGTTCATCTGTTACATTGTCGATCTGTTCATGGTGAACAGCTTTAAATGCACCAAAAACTCGTAAA
AGCTCTGATGTATCTATCTTTTTTACACCGTTTTCATCTGTGCATATGGACAGTTTTCCCTTTGATATCT
AACGGTGAACAGTTGTTCTACTTTTGTTTGTTAGTCTTGATGCTTCACTGATAGATACAAGAGCCATAAG
AACCTCAGATCCTTCCGTATTTAGCCAGTATGTTCTCTAGTGTGGTTCGTTGTTTTTGCGTGAGCCATGA
GAACGAACCATTGAGATCATGCTTACTTTGCATGTCACTCAAAAATTTTGCCTCAAAACTGGTGAGCTGA
ATTTTTGCAGTTAAAGCATCGTGTAGTGTTTTTCTTAGTCCGTTACGTAGGTAGGAATCTGATGTAATGG
TTGTTGGTATTTTGTCACCATTCATTTTTATCTGGTTGTTCTCAAGTTCGGTTACGAGATCCATTTGTCT
ATCTAGTTCAACTTGGAAAATCAACGTATCAGTCGGGCGGCCTCGCTTATCAACCACCAATTTCATATTG
CTGTAAGTGTTTAAATCTTTACTTATTGGTTTCAAAACCCATTGGTTAAGCCTTTTAAACTCATGGTAGT
TATTTTCAAGCATTAACATGAACTTAAATTCATCAAGGCTAATCTCTATATTTGCCTTGTGAGTTTTCTT
TTGTGTTAGTTCTTTTAATAACCACTCATAAATCCTCATAGAGTATTTGTTTTCAAAAGACTTAACATGT
TCCAGATTATATTTTATGAATTTTTTTAACTGGAAAAGATAAGGCAATATCTCTTCACTAAAAACTAATT
CTAATTTTTCGCTTGAGAACTTGGCATAGTTTGTCCACTGGAAAATCTCAAAGCCTTTAACCAAAGGATT
CCTGATTTCCACAGTTCTCGTCATCAGCTCTCTGGTTGCTTTAGCTAATACACCATAAGCATTTTCCCTA
CTGATGTTCATCATCTGAGCGTATTGGTTATAAGTGAACGATACCGTCCGTTCTTTCCTTGTAGGGTTTT
CAATCGTGGGGTTGAGTAGTGCCACACAGCATAAAATTAGCTTGGTTTCATGCTCCGTTAAGTCATAGCG
ACTAATCGCTAGTTCATTTGCTTTGAAAACAACTAATTCAGACATACATCTCAATTGGTCTAGGTGATTT
TAATCACTATACCAATTGAGATGGGCTAGTCAATGATAATTACTAGTCCTTTTCCTTTGAGTTGTGGGTA
TCTGTAAATTCTGCTAGACCTTTGCTGGAAAACTTGTAAATTCTGCTAGACCCTCTGTAAATTCCGCTAG
ACCTTTGTGTGTTTTTTTTGTTTATATTCAAGTGGTTATAATTTATAGAATAAAGAAAGAATAAAAAAAG
ATAAAAAGAATAGATCCCAGCCCTGTGTATAACTCACTACTTTAGTCAGTTCCGCAGTATTACAAAAGGA
TGTCGCAAACGCTGTTTGCTCCTCTACAAAACAGACCTTAAAACCCTAAAGGCTTAAGTAGCACCCTCGC
AAGCTCGGGCAAATCGCTGAATATTCCTTTTGTCTCCGACCATCAGGCACCTGAGTCGCTGTCTTTTTCG
TGACATTCAGTTCGCTGCGCTCACGGCTCTGGCAGTGAATGGGGGTAAATGGCACTACAGGCGCCTTTTA
TGGATTCATGCAAGGAAACTACCCATAATACAAGAAAAGCCCGTCACGGGCTTCTCAGGGCGTTTTATGG
CGGGTCTGCTATGTGGTGCTATCTGACTTTTTGCTGTTCAGCAGTTCCTGCCCTCTGATTTTCCAGTCTG
ACCACTTCGGATTATCCCGTGACAGGTCATTCAGACTGGCTAATGCACCCAGTAAGGCAGCGGTATCATC
AACAGGCTTACCCGTCTTACTGTCCCTAGTGCTTGGATTCTCACCAATAAAAAACGCCCGGCGGCAACCG
AGCGTTCTGAACAAATCCAGATGGAGTTCTGAGGTCATTACTGGATCTATCAACAGGAGTCCAAGCGAGC
TCGTAAACTTGGTCTGACAGTTACCAATGCTTAATCAGTGAGGCACCTATCTCAGCGATCTGTCTATTTC
GTTCATCCATAGTTGCCTGACTCCCCGTCGTGTAGATAACTACGATACGGGAGGGCTTACCATCTGGCCC
CAGTGCTGCAATGATACCGCGAGACCCACGCTCACCGGCTCCAGATTTATCAGCAATAAACCAGCCAGCC
GGAAGGGCCGAGCGCAGAAGTGGTCCTGCAACTTTATCCGCCTCCATCCAGTCTATTAATTGTTGCCGGG
AAGCTAGAGTAAGTAGTTCGCCAGTTAATAGTTTGCGCAACGTTGTTGCCATTGCTACAGGCATCGTGGT
GTCACGCTCGTCGTTTGGTATGGCTTCATTCAGCTCCGGTTCCCAACGATCAAGGCGAGTTACATGATCC
CCCATGTTGTGCAAAAAAGCGGTTAGCTCCTTCGGTCCTCCGATCGTTGTCAGAAGTAAGTTGGCCGCAG
TGTTATCACTCATGGTTATGGCAGCACTGCATAATTCTCTTACTGTCATGCCATCCGTAAGATGCTTTTC
TGTGACTGGTGAGTACTCAACCAAGTCATTCTGAGAATAGTGTATGCGGCGACCGAGTTGCTCTTGCCCG
GCGTCAATACGGGATAATACCGCGCCACATAGCAGAACTTTAAAAGTGCTCATCATTGGAAAACGTTCTT
CGGGGCGAAAACTCTCAAGGATCTTACCGCTGTTGAGATCCAGTTCGATGTAACCCACTCGTGCACCCAA
CTGATCTTCAGCATCTTTTACTTTCACCAGCGTTTCTGGGTGAGCAAAAACAGGAAGGCAAAATGCCGCA
AAAAAGGGAATAAGGGCGACACGGAAATGTTGAATACTCATACTCTTCCTTTTTCAATATTATTGAAGCA
TTTATCAGGGTTATTGTCTCATGAGCGGATACATATTTGAATGTATTTAGAAAAATAAACAAATAGGGG
