>Addgene plasmid #60741 | pZS1[RbsR-L] | addgene partial sequence | sequence record 108421 | AmpSeq-F 5'-ctcatgagcggatacatatttgaa-3'
GCGTTCCATCAGAATCGGAGTAAGTTGTAATCGTTGTTGCTGAAGGGTCGGCTGGGTTATCCGATGGATG
AGTACATCAATCGCCAGCTCCCCCAGTTCATCTTTCGGTTGGTGGATAGTGGTTAATGGTGGCGTCATAA
AGCTTGCCAGTTCGATATCGTCATAGCCAATCACCGCGATATCCTGCGGAACCTGTAACTCTGCCTGATA
TAACGCCTGGTAAACGCCAACAGCCATAGCGTCATTTCCGGTAAAGACGGCCTGAGGACGCAGCGGATGT
GATAGCAGTTGGCGCATAGCGTCAAACCCGCCGTTAAATTCAAAATCACCAGTGACTTCATAGCCATCAG
GAATGTTGAGACCCGCACGTTTCATCGCCGCCCGATAACCTTCCAACCGCAGGCGCGCCGGAGTTTTATC
CAGCGGGCCGGTAATACAGGCGATACGGGTATGACCTTTATCGATCAGATATTGCGTTGCTAAGTCTCCG
CCCAGCAACGAGTTATCCTGAATAAGATCGCTGTCGCCATCGAACGGAGCCCAGTCCATCATCACAGTAG
GCACTGTCGGATAACGTTGCATGATTTCACGCGAAGGTTGATGCGTTTCGGTGCACAGTAACAGCAAGCC
ATCAACGCGTTTTTGCATCAGCGTTTCCAGATTGCGATTCATCCGCTGTTCATCG
