>Addgene plasmid #60741 | pZS1[RbsR-L] | addgene partial sequence | sequence record 108423 | rrnB-T1-term-Rev 5'-GAAAGGCCCAGTCTTTCGAC-3'
TTGATAAGCAATGCTTTTTTATAATGCCAACTTAGTATAAAAAAGCTGAACGAGAAACGTAAAATGATAT
AAATATCAATATATTAAATTAGATTTTGCATAAAAAACAGACTACATAATACTGTAAAACACAACATATG
CAGTCACTATGAATCAACTACTTAGATGGTATTAGTGACCTGTAACAGAGCATTAGCGCAAGGTGATTTT
TGTCTTCTTGCGCTAATTTTTTGTCATCAAACCTGTCGCGCACTCTAGCTCTAGGCTACTCAGCTATCTA
GACATATGAATTCGGGGCGGGATTTCATGGATATGTTTCTTTCTGCGAGAACCAGCCATATTTAAACTCT
TCTCTCAAATTTATGAATCTATTATACAGAAAAATTTTCCTGAAAGCAAATAAATTTTTTATGATTTCCC
TCGACAATTCGCGCTAACTTACATTAATTGCGTTGCGCGCTAGCGACACCATCG
