>Addgene plasmid #60741 | pZS1[RbsR-L] | addgene partial sequence | sequence record 109736 | LacI-F2 5'-ACGATGTCGCAGAGTATGCC-3'
GTGGAAGCGGCGATGGCGGAGCTCAATTACATTCCCAACCGCGTGGCACAACAACTGGCGGGCAAAGCGT
CGCATACCATTGGCATGTTGATCACTGCCAGTACCAATCCTTTCTATTCAGAACTGGTGCGTGGCGTTGA
ACGCAGCTGCTTCGAACGCGGTTATAGTCTCGTCCTTTGCAATACCGAAGGCGATGAACAGCGGATGAAT
CGCAATCTGGAAACGCTGATGCAAAAACGCGTTGATGGCTTGCTGTTACTGTGCACCGAAACGCATCAAC
CTTCGCGTGAAATCATGCAACGTTATCCGACAGTGCCTACTGTGATGATGGACTGGGCTCCGTTCGATGG
CGACAGCGATCTTATTCAGGATAACTCGTTGCTGGGCGGAGACTTAGCAACGCAATATCTGATCGATAAA
GGTCATACCCGTATCGCCTGTATTACCGGCCCGCTGGATAAAACTCCGGCGCGCCTGCGGTTGGAAGGTT
ATCGGGCGGCGATGAAACGTGCGGGTCTCAACATTCCTGATGGCTATGAAGTCACTGGTGATTTTGAATT
TAACGGCGGGTTTGACGCTATGCGCCAACTGCTATCACATCCGCTGCGTCCTCAGGCCGTCTTTACCGGA
AATGACGCTATGGCTGTTGGCGTTTACCAGGCGTTATATCAGGCAGAGTTACAGGTTCCGCAGGATATCG
CGGTGATTGGCTATGACGATATCGAACTGGCAAGC
